Addgene plasmid #22710: pAc5.1A-Dm-miR-9b
Depositing lab: Elisa Izaurralde. Depositing organization: Max Planck Institute for Developmental Biology. Publication: Target-specific requirements for enhancers of decapping in miRNA-mediated gene silencing. Eulalio A, Rehwinkel J, Stricker M, Huntzinger E, Yang SF, Doerks T, Dorner S, Bork P, Boutros M, Izaurralde E. Genes Dev. 2007 Oct 15. 21(20):2558-70. 10.1101/gad.443107 PubMed 17901217.
Backbone
  Vector backbone: pAc5.1A
  Backbone manufacturer: Invitrogen
  Backbone size w/o insert (bp): 5348
  Vector type: Drosophila expression
Growth in bacteria
  Bacterial resistance: Ampicillin, 100 μg/mL
  Growth temperature: 37°C
  Growth strain: DH5alpha
  Growth instructions: Dh5 alpha and XL-1 blue
  Copy number: High Copy
Gene/Insert
  Gene/Insert name: micro RNA 9b (alt name: miR-9b)
  Species: D. melanogaster (fly); primary transcript
  Insert size (bp): 391
  GenBank ID: NR_002237
  Entrez Gene: mir-9b (a.k.a. Dmel_CR33563, CR33563, Dmel\CR33563, dme-mir-9b, miR-9, miR-9b, miRNA-9b, mir-9, mir-9B, pri-miR-9b)
  Cloning method: Restriction Enzyme; 5′ cloning site EcoRI (not destroyed); 3′ cloning site XhoI (not destroyed)
  Sequencing primers: 5′ Ac5 forward primer site; 3′ BGH reverse priming site
Terms and licenses: Academic/Nonprofit Terms; Industry Terms: Not Available to Industry
How to cite: pAc5.1A-Dm-miR-9b was a gift from Elisa Izaurralde (Addgene plasmid # 22710 ; http://n2t.net/addgene:22710 ; RRID:Addgene_22710)
