[The description below was written by a language model from this plasmid's Addgene catalogue record and pLannotate feature annotations shown in this document.]
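Description:
pAc5.1A-Dm-miR-9b is a Drosophila expression plasmid built on the commercial pAc5.1A backbone, designed to produce the fly microRNA miR-9b in cultured insect cells. It is propagated in E. coli as a high-copy plasmid through a ColE1/pUC-type origin of replication and is selected with ampicillin via the β-lactamase gene and its native bla promoter. The record lists no marker for selection in Drosophila cells, which suits transient transfection.

The payload is a 391 bp fragment of the D. melanogaster mir-9b primary transcript, cloned between EcoRI and XhoI sites that both remain intact. It sits downstream of the strong, constitutive actin 5C (Ac5) promoter, and an SV40 polyadenylation signal lies further downstream. The annotation identifies the mir-9/mir-79 family precursor hairpin within the insert. Transcription from Ac5 therefore yields a pri-miRNA-like RNA that the endogenous processing machinery of the cell can convert into mature miR-9b. A short annotated match to the grp (Chk1) coding sequence falls near the 3′ end of the insert. It most likely reflects genomic sequence flanking the hairpin rather than an intended protein product, although the record does not address this. The V5 epitope tag from the backbone lies downstream of the cloning site but has no role here, because the insert is a noncoding RNA. The small fragments of SV40 large T antigen and of the tetracycline resistance gene appear to be backbone remnants.

According to the associated publication, on the requirements for decapping enhancers in miRNA-mediated gene silencing, the plasmid serves to overexpress miR-9b in Drosophila cells. It would typically be used alongside reporters carrying miRNA target sites to measure silencing.
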