Features (pLannotate 1.2.2; 10 found; start..end, strand, type, name):
     56..2568    +  promoter       Ac5 promoter: Drosophila melanogaster actin 5C promoter
   2721..2783    +  ncRNA          mir-9: Accession: RF00237 - mir-9/mir-79 microRNA precursor family
   2926..3006    +  CDS            grp (fragment): CHK1_DROME - Experimental evidence at protein level: Swiss-Prot protein existence level 1. Serine/threonine-protein kinase which is required for checkpoint-mediated cell cycle arrest and activation of DNA repair in response to the presence of DNA damage or unreplicated DNA. May also negatively regulate cell cycle progression during unperturbed cell cycles. May phosphorylate the CDC25 phosphatase stg, which promotes its degradation. This results in increased inhibitory tyrosine phosphorylation of Cdk1-cyclin complexes and consequent inhibition of cell cycle progression. From Drosophila melanoga
   3024..3065    +  CDS            V5 tag: epitope tag from simian virus 5
   3165..3299    -  polyA_signal   SV40 poly(A) signal: SV40 polyadenylation signal
   3322..3406    -  CDS            large T antigen (fragment): large T antigen from SV40 (simian virus 40)
   3407..3877    +  CDS            TcR (fragment): tetracycline efflux protein; tet; confers resistance to tetracycline
   3921..4509    -  rep_origin     ori: high-copy-number ColE1/pMB1/pBR322/pUC origin of replication
   4680..5540    -  CDS            AmpR: β-lactamase; bla; confers resistance to ampicillin, carbenicillin, and related antibiotics
   5541..5645    -  promoter       AmpR promoter: bla
>Addgene plasmid #22710 | pAc5.1A-Dm-miR-9b | depositor full sequence | sequence record 57768 | pAc5.1A-Dm-miR-9b sequence 5739 bps
CTTCAAGGAATTAATTCTATATTCTAAAAACACAAATGATACTTCTAAAAAAAATCATGAATGGCATCAA
CTCTGAATCAAATCTTTGCAGATGCACCTACTTCTCATTTCCACTGTCACATCATTTTTCCAGATCTCGC
TGCCTGTTATGTGGCCCACAAACCAAGACACGTTTTATGGCCATTAAAGCTGGCTGATCGTCGCCAAACA
CCAAATACATATCAATATGTACATTCGAGAAAGAAGCGATCAAAGAAGCGTCTTCGGGCGAGTAGGAGAA
TGCGGAGGAGAAGGAGAACGAGCTGATCTAGTATCTCTCCACAATCCAATGCCAACTGACCAACTGGCCA
TATTCGGAGCAATTTGAAGCCAATTTCCATCGCCTGGCGATCGCTCCATTCTTGGCTATATGTTTTTCAC
CGTTCCCGGGGCCATTTTCAAAGACTCGTCGGTAAGATAAGATTGTGTCACTCGCTGTCTCTCTTCATTT
GTCGAAGAATGCTGAGGAATTTCGCGATGACGTCGGCGAGTATTTTGAAGAATGAGAATAATTTGTATTT
ATACGAAAATCAGTTAGTGGAATTTTCTACAAAAACATGTTATCTATAGATAATTTTGTTGCAAAATATG
TTGACTATGACAAAGATTGTATGTATATACCTTTAATGTATTCTCATTTTCTTATGTATTTATAATGGCA
ATGATGATACTGATGATATTTTAAGATGATGCCAGACCACAGGCTGATTTCTGCGTCTTTTGCCGAACGC
AGTGCATGTGCGGTTGTTGTTTTTTGGAATAGTTTCAATTTTCGGACTGTCCGCTTTGATTTCAGTTTCT
TGGCTTATTCAAAAAGCAAAGTAAAGCCAAAAAAGCGAGATGGCAATACCAAATGCGGCAAAACGGTAGT
GGAAGGAAAGGGGTGCGGGGCAGCGGAAGGAAGGGTGGGGCGGGGCGTGGCGGGGTCTGTGGCTGGGCGC
GACGTCACCGACGTTGGAGCCACTCCTTTGACCATGTGTGCGTGTGTGTATTATTCGTGTCTCGCCACTC
GCCGGTTGTTTTTTTCTTTTTATCTCGCTCTCTCTAGCGCCATCTCGTACGCATGCTCAACGCACCGCAT
GTTGCCGTGTCCTTTATGCGTCATTTTGGCTCGAAATAGGCAATTATTTAAACAAAGATTAGTCAACGAA
AACGCTAAAATAAATAAGTCTACAATATGGTTACTTATTGCCATGTGTGTGCAGCCAACGATAGCAACAA
AAGCAACAACACAGTGGCTTTCCCTCTTTCACTTTTTGTTTGCAAGCGCGTGCGAGCAAGACGGCACGAC
CGGCAAACGCAATTACGCTGACAAAGAGCAGACGAAGTTTTGGCCGAAAAACATCAAGGCGCCTGATACG
AATGCATTTGCAATAACAATTGCGATATTTAATATTGTTTATGAAGCTGTTTGACTTCAAAACACACAAA
AAAAAAAATAAAACAAATTATTTGAAAGAGAATTAGGAATCGGACAGCTTATCGTTACGGGCTAACAGCA
CACCGAGACGAAATAGCTTACCTGACGTCACAGCCTCTGGAAGAACTGCCGCCAAGCAGAGAGAGAGAGA
AAAAGAGGGAGAGCAGCTTAGACCGCATGTGCTTGTGTGTGAGGCGTCTCTCTCTTCGTCTCCTGTTTGC
GCAAACGCATAGACTGCACTGAGAAAATCGATTACCTATTTTTTATGAATGAATATTTGCACTATTACTA
TTCAAAACTATTAAGATAGCAATCACATTCAATAGCCAAATACTATACCACCTGAGCGATGCAACGAAAT
GATCAATTTGAGCAAAAATGCTGCATATTTAGGACGGCATCATTATAGAAATGCTTCTTGCTGTGTACTT
TTCTCTCGTCTGGCAGCTGTTTCGCCGTTATTGTTAAAACCGGCTTAAGTTAGGTGTGTTTTCTACGACT
AGTGATGCCCCTACTAGAAGATGTGTGTTGCACAAATGTCCCTGAATAACCAATTTGAAGTGCAGATAGC
AGTAAACGTAAGCTAATATGAATATTATTTAACTGTAATGTTTTAATATCGCTGGACATTACTAATAAAC
CCACTATAAACACATGTACATATGTATGTTTTGGCATACAATGAGTAGTTGGGGAAAAAATGTGTAAAAG
CACCGTGACCATCACAGCATAAAGATAACCAGCTGAAGTATCGAATATGAGTAACCCCCAAATTGAATCA
CATGCCGCAACTGATAGGACCCATGGAAGTACACTCTTCATGGCGATATACAAGACACACACAAGCACGA
ACACCCAGTTGCGGAGGAAATTCTCCGTAAATGAAAACCCAATCGGCGAACAATTCATACCCATATATGG
TAAAAGTTTTGAACGCGACTTGAGAGCGGAGAGCATTGCGGCTGATAAGGTTTTAGCGCTAAGCGGGCTT
TATAAAACGGGCTGCGGGACCAGTTTTCATATCACTACCGTTTGAGTTCTTGTGCTGTGTGGATACTCCT
CCCGACACAAAGCCGCTCCATCAGCCAGCAGTCGTCTAATCCAGAGACCCCGGATCGGGGTACCTACTAG
TCCAGTGTGGTGGAATTCCAGGTCAATCGTCAGAAACAATTTAAGATATGCTTGTTTATTGTTATTTATT
ATTACAATTATTCTTAAATTTGTTTAACTTATATGTTGCTCTTTTGTTTGCATATTATTTGCTCTTTGGT
GATTTTAGCTGTATGGTGTTTATGTATATTCCATAGAGCTTTATTACCAAAAACCAAATGGTTTCTGCAT
TATGTTTGAGTTGATTTTGTTTGGTATTCTTTACTTTTCTCGCGTTACTTGTTCTCAATGTCATTTTTAT
TTAAGAGTTTTAGATTATTGAATTTTTAATGTTAAACAAAATTTTCTTTTTCTCAGAACGTTCCTATGAC
CTGGTGGACTCGGCGGCTGCCCTGGAGATATGCTCGCCAAAGGCTAAGAGGCAGCGTCTCTCGAGTCTAG
AGGGCCCTTCGAAGGTAAGCCTATCCCTAACCCTCTCCTCGGTCTCGATTCTACGCGTACCGGTCATCAT
CACCATCACCATTGAGTTTAAACCCGCTGATCAGCCTCGACTGTGCCTTCTAAGGCCTGAGCTCGCTGAT
CAGCCTCGATCGAGGATCCAGACATGATAAGATACATTGATGAGTTTGGACAAACCACAACTAGAATGCA
GTGAAAAAAATGCTTTATTTGTGAAATTTGTGATGCTATTGCTTTATTTGTAACCATTATAAGCTGCAAT
AAACAAGTTAACAACAACAATTGCATTCATTTTATGTTTCAGGTTCAGGGGGAGGTGTGGGAGGTTTTTT
AAAGCAAGTAAAACCTCTACAAATGTGGTATGGCTGATTATGATCAGTCGACCGATGCCCTTGAGAGCCT
TCAACCCAGTCAGCTCCTTCCGGTGGGCGCGGGGCATGACTATCGTCGCCGCACTTATGACTGTCTTCTT
TATCATGCAACTCGTAGGACAGGTGCCGGCAGCGCTCTGGGTCATTTTCGGCGAGGACCGCTTTCGCTGG
AGCGCGACGATGATCGGCCTGTCGCTTGCGGTATTCGGAATCTTGCACGCCCTCGCTCAAGCCTTCGTCA
CTGGTCCCGCCACCAAACGTTTCGGCGAGAAGCAGGCCATTATCGCCGGCATGGCGGCCGACGCGCTGGG
CTACGTCTTGCTGGCGTTCGCGACGCGAGGCTGGATGGCCTTCCCCATTATGATTCTTCTCGCTTCCGGC
GGCATCGGGATGCCCGCGTTGCAGGCCATGCTGTCCAGGCAGGTAGATGACGACCATCAGGGACAGCTTC
AAGGATCGCTCGCGGCTCTTACCAGCCAGCAAAAGGCCAGGAACCGTAAAAAGGCCGCGTTGCTGGCGTT
TTTCCATAGGCTCCGCCCCCCTGACGAGCATCACAAAAATCGACGCTCAAGTCAGAGGTGGCGAAACCCG
ACAGGACTATAAAGATACCAGGCGTTTCCCCCTGGAAGCTCCCTCGTGCGCTCTCCTGTTCCGACCCTGC
CGCTTACCGGATACCTGTCCGCCTTTCTCCCTTCGGGAAGCGTGGCGCTTTCTCAATGCTCACGCTGTAG
GTATCTCAGTTCGGTGTAGGTCGTTCGCTCCAAGCTGGGCTGTGTGCACGAACCCCCCGTTCAGCCCGAC
CGCTGCGCCTTATCCGGTAACTATCGTCTTGAGTCCAACCCGGTAAGACACGACTTATCGCCACTGGCAG
CAGCCACTGGTAACAGGATTAGCAGAGCGAGGTATGTAGGCGGTGCTACAGAGTTCTTGAAGTGGTGGCC
TAACTACGGCTACACTAGAAGGACAGTATTTGGTATCTGCGCTCTGCTGAAGCCAGTTACCTTCGGAAAA
AGAGTTGGTAGCTCTTGATCCGGCAAACAAACCACCGCTGGTAGCGGTGGTTTTTTTGTTTGCAAGCAGC
AGATTACGCGCAGAAAAAAAGGATCTCAAGAAGATCCTTTGATCTTTTCTACGGGGTCTGACGCTCAGTG
GAACGAAAACTCACGTTAAGGGATTTTGGTCATGAGATTATCAAAAAGGATCTTCACCTAGATCCTTTTA
AATTAAAAATGAAGTTTTAAATCAATCTAAAGTATATATGAGTAAACTTGGTCTGACAGTTACCAATGCT
TAATCAGTGAGGCACCTATCTCAGCGATCTGTCTATTTCGTTCATCCATAGTTGCCTGACTCCCCGTCGT
GTAGATAACTACGATACGGGAGGGCTTACCATCTGGCCCCAGTGCTGCAATGATACCGCGAGACCCACGC
TCACCGGCTCCAGATTTATCAGCAATAAACCAGCCAGCCGGAAGGGCCGAGCGCAGAAGTGGTCCTGCAA
CTTTATCCGCCTCCATCCAGTCTATTAATTGTTGCCGGGAAGCTAGAGTAAGTAGTTCGCCAGTTAATAG
TTTGCGCAACGTTGTTGCCATTGCTGCAGGCATCGTGGTGTCACGCTCGTCGTTTGGTATGGCTTCATTC
AGCTCCGGTTCCCAACGATCAAGGCGAGTTACATGATCCCCCATGTTGTGCAAAAAAGCGGTTAGCTCCT
TCGGTCCTCCGATCGTTGTCAGAAGTAAGTTGGCCGCAGTGTTATCACTCATGGTTATGGCAGCACTGCA
TAATTCTCTTACTGTCATGCCATCCGTAAGATGCTTTTCTGTGACTGGTGAGTACTCAACCAAGTCATTC
TGAGAATAGTGTATGCGGCGACCGAGTTGCTCTTGCCCGGCGTCAACACGGGATAATACCGCGCCACATA
GCAGAACTTTAAAAGTGCTCATCATTGGAAAACGTTCTTCGGGGCGAAAACTCTCAAGGATCTTACCGCT
GTTGAGATCCAGTTCGATGTAACCCACTCGTGCACCCAACTGATCTTCAGCATCTTTTACTTTCACCAGC
GTTTCTGGGTGAGCAAAAACAGGAAGGCAAAATGCCGCAAAAAAGGGAATAAGGGCGACACGGAAATGTT
GAATACTCATACTCTTCCTTTTTCAATATTATTGAAGCATTTATCAGGGTTATTGTCTCATGAGCGGATA
CATATTTGAATGTATTTAGAAAAATAAACAAATAGGGGTTCCGCGCACATTTCCCCGAAAAGTGCCACCT
GACGTCTAAGAAACCATTATTATCATGACATTAACCTATAAAAATAGGCGTATCACGAGGCCCTTTCGT
