>Addgene plasmid #22710 | pAc5.1A-Dm-miR-9b | addgene partial sequence | sequence record 28622 | 22710 with BGH-rev
GTTCTCATGGTGAGGTGATGATGACCGGTACGCGTAGAATCGAGACCGAGGAGAGGGTTAGGGATAGGCT
TACCTTCGAAGGGCCCTCTAGACTCGAGAGACGCTGCCTCTTAGCCTTTGGCGAGCATATCTCCAGGGCA
GCCGCCGAGTCCACCAGGTCATAGGAACGTTCTGAGAAAAAGAAAATTTTGTTTAACATTAAAAATTCAA
TAATCTAAAACTCTTAAATAAAAATGACATTGAGAACAAGTAACGCGAGAAAAGTAAAGAATACCAAACA
AAATCAACTCAAACATAATGCAGAAACCATTTGGTTTTTGGTAATAAAGCTCTATGGAATATACATAAAC
ACCATACAGCTAAAATCACCAAAGAGCAAATAATATGCAAACAAAAGAGCAACATATAAGTTAAACAAAT
TTAAGAATAATTGTAATAATAAATAACAATAAACAAGCATATCTTAAATTGTTTCTGACGATTGACCTGG
AATTCCACCACACTGGACTAGTAGGTACCCCGATCCGGGGTCTCTGGATTAGACGACTGCTGGCTGATGG
AGCGGCTTTGTGTCGGGAGGAGTATCCACACAGCACAAGAACTCAAACGGTAGTGATATGAAAACTGGTC
CCGCAGCCCGTTTTATAAAGCCCGCTTA
